>Addgene plasmid #105664 | Tol2-BetaActin-SecA5-YFP | addgene full sequence | sequence record 203591 | Addgene NGS Result
TAAGCGTTAATATTTTGTTAAAATTCGCGTTAAATTTTTGTTAAATCAGCTCATTTTTTAACCAATAGGC
CGAAATCGGCAAAATCCCTTATAAATCAAAAGAATAGACCGAGATAGGGT
[37 nt withheld, positions 121-157]
AAAGAACGTGGACTCCAACGTCAAAGG
[49 nt withheld, positions 185-233]
T
[91 nt withheld, positions 235-325]
G
[124 nt withheld, positions 327-450]
CCCATTCGCCATTCAGGCTGCGCAACTGTTGGGAAGGGCGATCGGTGCGGGCCTCTTCGCTATTACGCCA
GCTGGCGAAAGGGGGATGTGCTGCAAGGCGATTAAGTTGGGTAACGCCAGGGTTTTCCCAGTCACGACGT
TGTAAAACGACGGCCAGTGAGCGCGCGTAATACGACTCACTATAGGGCGAATTGGGTACAGGTCATTGCA
CAACACCAGAAATGCCCTCTGATCTGCAAAAGACGTGAATATCTGTTCAGACACCCATATCCACTCTGTT
CCACACAGGTCAGAGGTTTGTCCAGGAGTTCTTGACAGAGGTGTAAAAAGTACTCAAAAATTTTACTCAA
GTGAAAGTACAAGTACTTAGGGAAAATTTTACTCAATTAAAAGTAAAAGTATCTGGCTAGAATCTTACTT
GAGTAAAAGTAAAAAAGTACTCCATTAAAATTGTACTTGAGTATTAAGGAAGTAAAAGTAAAAGCAAGAA
AGAAAACTAGAGATTCTTGTTTAAGCTTTTAATCTCAAAAAACATTAAATGAAATGCATACAAGGTTTTA
TCCTGCTTTAGAACTGTTTGTATTTAATTATCAAACTATAAGACAGACAATCTAATGCCAGTACACGCTA
CTCAAAGTTGTAAAACCTCAGATTTAACTTCAGTAGAAGCTGATTCTCAAAATTGTTAGTGTCAAGCCTA
GCTCTTTTGGGGCTGAAAAGCAATCCTGCAGTGCTGAAAAGCCTCTCACAGGCAGCCGATGCGGGAAGAG
GTGTATTAGTCTTGATAGAGAGGCTGCAAATAGCAGGAAACGTGAGCAGAGACTCCCTGGTGTCTGAAAC
ACAGGCCAGATGGGCCGATATCAACTTTGTATAGAAAAGTTGAAAATTCCAGTTTGAAGAAACTTTTCAA
GACTCACCTTTTCACTGTTGGTCTTAATTTAGGTTGATTATTTTTGTCAATTTAATAATTACATTGTATT
GTTCATATTTTATTGTCTTATTGTGGTGTTTTTACAGCTTTTTTATTGTTCTGCTTTGTTACTGTTTGCC
TTGTATGCATTGTAGCGCTTTGGGTCTGAGAAAAGCGCACTATAAATAAACTGTATTATTATTATTAGGG
ATGGACATCACGGTGGCGCGATGGGTGGCACAATTACCTCACAGCAAGTAGGTTGCTGTTTAGAGCCCCG
GCTGGATCAGTTGGCAGTTCTGTGTGGAGTTTGCATGTTCTCCCTGTTCAAGTAGGTTTCCTCCCGGTGC
TCTGGTTTCCCCTCACAAGTCCAAAGACATGATGTATAGGTGAATGGGGTAAGCTAAATTGACCATAGTG
AGTGTGTGTGTGTGTGTGAATGAGAGTGTATAGGTGTTTCCCAGTGTTAGGTTGCAACTGGAAGGACATC
TGCTGTGTAAAACATATGCAGGATAAGTTGGCGGTTCATTCCCCTATGGTGACCCCTGGTTAATTAAAGG
ACTAAGTTGAAAATGAATGAATGAATGAATGATTAGAGATAAACCGATACCACTTTTTTACAAACCGATA
TGAGTACAAGTATAATAGTTTCTGTTACTCGACAATACTGAGTACCGATTCTGATACTTCTTGGATTTGG
TTTCAATGTAATTAATTTGAAAGAAGGTTTTATTTCTTGCCTGTCGCAAGGATGAACACAAAAATCTTTA
CCAGAAGGATATTTTAAGCTAAGAATATACGCACGTTGTTGACAACCCTGTATCGATTACCGATTAAACG
TGGACATTTAAAGGATAAGTTATGCTTGCGCCATCACAACTTTACACATTACATGATCAAAGATCATATT
GAATATTCGGTTTATTCGTCAGAAGCCTATAGATTTGTTAAAAGTGTATTTTATAAACGGATGGTTTATA
AAGACTAAGCTATTAATATATCAGACATTCATTAATACATCAAGACATCGATGTCAGGTAGGACAACAAA
TCACATCCATGTAATGAAATCTTGTTGAGTGGTATTGGTGCGTGGTTTCAGCATTTCATGTGCAATACGA
GTAAGAATATTTTAACCAAGTATCGACCCAAAACCTGATACTGGTATCGGTGCATCCCTTATTATTATTA
TTATCAAAAACACACTTGTTTTATTTATGTGGGTGCCAAACAACAAACTATGAAATGCAGCATGACACGC
CCAAAAAGTGTTCCTTTGAGAACAACTTCATAAATATGTTTCTTATCATTATGCATGAATGGTGTACTGG
GAGAGCTTTGGTATCAGAATTGAGATAAGAGACTTTGGCATTCTAAAGGACAATGACATTATCACACTGA
CAGTCAACAACACTTTATTGCTCTGGAAATCTTATGTCATGGGGCAAAGCTGAGGTTCATTAGGACAGTA
CCTTATTTAGAGATGAATGGGAAGGCTGTAGTGGGCTGCTATCAGGGAAGGGTGGTGGTCCTCGGGGGAA
CTATGGACTCACAAAAGCACATCTGCTGTAACAAGATCCCCTGTGCAATCTACAAAAGTTACAAAGAGAA
GCATGGTTGGTTAAAAAATAGAATTGACTGGATATGCTGAATGCATTGTTTGTTGTGTGTTACATCACAT
TAACCACAGATTGGTGCTAAATATTTGCTTATCTTATAAAAACCTGTGTGTTTATAAAGGGGGGTGTGGA
TGGATGCTTGGCATTCTTTGAAAAGATGTTGGGGGATGGAAGGAGGAGACCTTATTGATGAGTATCCAGT
TTGCAGATAACAAGTTTTTAGACATTCATACTATGATGCTGTTTATGTCTGTTTTTTCTCATTTTTTCTA
TACACAAACAGCTATAAAACATTCACTTTTATATCTGATGCTGTATATTAAATTTCGTTGTATTTATTCT
GTTTGCTCTGTTGGGTCATAGCTAGGGCCAGACAGAATCTGCTGACATTTTTTGCTTTTTCTGCAGAGAA
TTTTGTAAACAATCTGTGATTTATGCGAGATTTTTTCGGGAGTATCGTAACTAAAAACTTACTATATGAA
ATAAAAAAAAATAATACCTTTTTAACTTTTAATAAATATATACAATGCAAGTCCACCTAGATCCAATTAT
TTGGTCGACAAAGCAAGTCTCTCACATAATATATCTTCTAAAAGACAGAAAACATTACTTTCAGACCATA
TTGTAATCAAATGAACACTTTCATATTAGTCAATAATATTACGGAAATGTATTTAAAAACTGAATAAACA
TATATTTACACCTTTGTCTTTATTTCTAGAGTGCTTTTACAATGTAGATTGTGTCAAAGCAGCTTAACTT
AGAGGATTAGTATAGTAAATTGAAACTGTGTCAGTCCATTTTTTAAGAGTTTAAGTTCAGTTCAGTTTAG
TTCAGTGTGAGTTAATTTTTACTGCTGAGAGTCCAAACACTAAAGAGCAAATCCAAATACACAAGTCAAT
AAATAAACTCAATGATGGGCTAAAGATCTGGGGAAATCTGCAGATTTCTGTGCGCACAGATTCTGTGTGG
GCCTAGTCATTACCTATACTCAACGTTTACTCTGAGAAACTTCCATATTTTAGAGGTAAAATGCTCAGAA
TTGTAAAAAGTCTTGTCAAAATACTTGGAATTTGCCAAAAACAAAATAAAAGTCACATCACCTCATTGTC
CTTGGTATCAGCAAGCACTTTTAACACAATCAGCTGTTTTTGTTTATAACTCCCACTGAAGGCCATGTGC
ATTACTCCCAAGTTACACAGTAAAAAGTCACATGTAGTTTATCATGATCACTGCTGCTCAAGCACAGCTT
TATCTGTTATTCAGTGTGGCAATATCTGAAATGTGTGCAAAATATTATTTATTGTAGCTGATCACCAACA
CTTTCAGTGTTTTTTTTTTCTACTTTTAATGAGAATTATGTTCTTAGGATTTATCCTTATAAACCTCTTT
AAAAAGAAATGTTATGTCTGCATAGACACGACATGAAATTATGAACAGAAAATTTAACTATTTAAGATCA
AGACTTGACATATAACATTTCTAATGAACATTAAACCTGAGGTAGGCCCACTTGCAAAAATGTAACTGCT
ATCACTCACTTTATACATCATTGTGTAACTTGTACACACAAAAATAGTGAAGCAATGTGGCATGGAATGC
AGGTCCCATTCATTCAAAGTTATTAAAGCACTTTCTTAAAGTGCATTACTACTGAGCTAAGACCAGCTAG
TTGCTCATACAACATACTACAAGTAGTGTCATCCTAATTTGGATAAAAAAAATGTCCATTTTATACATGG
AAAAGTACTCATTAGATCCCCCATTGTTTGTATTACGGTATTTCGTGAACACAAGAGGTAAATGACCTAC
AGAGCTGCTGTTGTGTTAGATTGAAAACACAACACAGGATCATGGAGGCATCCATCATTATGACGCATTC
TGCCACTTGTAACTCTGCACAGACTTTTTGAAAAGTTTAATTGAGTCTTGGCGTTGTCGCAGAAAAATAC
GAAAAATTCTGTGTTAAAATTTGCAAATAAAAATTCCAGTTTTATAGGAAATCGCCATGGCCTTGTTCTT
TAACCAGTTAAGCTTCCCCTTCTTTCACTCTCAAGTTGCAAGAAGCAAGTGTAGCAATGTGCACGCGACA
GCCGGGTGTGTGACGCTGGACCAATCAGAGCACAGAGCTCCGAAAGTTTACCTTTTATGGCTAGAGCCGG
GTATGTGCCGTCATATAAAAGAGCGCGCCCAGCTTTTCAGCCTCACTTTGAGCTCCTCCACACGCAGCTA
GTGCGGAATATCATCTGCTTGTAACCCATTCTCTTAAGTCGACAACCCCCCAAACCCAAGGTGAGTTGGT
TTTACAGTTTTTAAGCGTTTAATTATAGTTTCTATCTATTAATGTTAAGTAAAATGTGTAAATGGATAAA
TATGATTTGATGAAGTCTTTAGACAGTTCATAACGGTCTCTTTGTAGTTATCTACTAGGTTTGATTTATA
AGTGGTGGTTCTTTTGATAATCTATGTTACATTTAATAAATATTGGCTGTATCTTAACTTTTTTGTAGCG
TTAGTGGATGTGGCAGGTGAGAATGTCGGTAATTTAACGTGACCAGTCGTAGGCACGACATTGAACATTG
AATAGGCCGGTGTGAAATGGGTGTTAAGTCTTAATATAAAGTTGTGTTCTGGCTAATCTCTCTTTAACAG
CCATAAATGTGATTTTTAACTACAGTTTTGAGGGTGCTGGTGAGCATGTTGCACACTTGATGGATAGCCG
GCATGGGAAGTTCTTTGTGCAGGCAGTGCTGCAGCAGGGTGTGACCTACTTTAGCTAGCCGGCTAACCAG
CTCTCATCTGATGTAACGTAAACCCCATCAATCTAACATCGGCTCATTCGTGCTTTATAAGATCGAAGAT
CTTGTTATTAGTAACGGGTATTGGCATTTAGTTTTAACTTGGTTAATTTTCTTTTTGTTATGTGTTCTAT
TTAAATGTAGCCTGCAGCCCCCTCTGTCTTTAATGAAGCTGAAGATTAACGTTAACGTTAGTGAAGTGTT
GTATCCGCTATGAAAGATTTGAATTTTAGAGGTGTGGTCCACTTTAATAACGGCTGCGGAGTTCTCTGGC
TGCACTTCAGCCGCTGTGACTGTCGAAGCAGAGCCCATCAGTTTTTCAGGATCTCGGTGATTTTTGAGGC
TAGACTATGAACTGAACCGACTGAGAGTGACCGTCCAGAAATGCTTTAGTGTGAAGTCTCCGCTCACGAG
GAGTCCGTGGACTGACTGCAGATCTGTGACGCAGTAACACCCGGCGGCAGACACCCGTTGAAATGCGGTT
GTGTAATTGATCGCAGGCGAGGGTGGAAGAGGATGTGAAACTTCATTTGTGTAAAATTTAGGGAGTGGTC
CTGGTGTGATGAATGTCGAAATCTGTTCCTTTTTACTGAGCCCTACGACTCTGGCTGAGTGCCACACCGC
CGGCAGCCGCAAAGCGGCTCAAACCATTGCCTTTTATGGTAATAATGAGAGAATGCAGAGGGACTTCCTT
TGTCTGGCATATCTGAGGCGCGCGCTGTCACTAGCGCCCACCAGCGGTCAGACTGTAGAATGCAGAGCAA
AACAGGAAGTTGACTCCAGATGGTCACATGCTTGCTGAAACGCCTCTCCCTGGCAGCAGTGCAATTCTAA
CAGTTTCCCTTTCTTTTACAGTTCAGCCTCAAGTTTGTACAAAAAAGCAGGCTTGTAAAACGACGGCCAG
TGAGCGCGCGTAATACGACTCACTATAGGGCGAATTGGGTACCGCCACCATGCATAAGGTTTTGCTGGCA
CTGTTCTTTATCTTTCTGGCACCAGCAGGCACCATGGCACAGGTTCTCAGAGGCACTGTGACTGACTTCC
CTGGATTTGATGAGCGGGCTGATGCAGAAACTCTTCGGAAGGCTATGAAAGGCTTGGGCACAGATGAGGA
GAGCATCCTGACTCTGTTGACATCCCGAAGTAATGCTCAGCGCCAGGAAATCTCTGCAGCTTTTAAGACT
CTGTTTGGCAGGGATCTTCTGGATGACCTGAAATCAGAACTAACTGGAAAATTTGAAAAATTAATTGTGG
CTCTGATGAAACCCTCTCGGCTTTATGATGCTTATGAACTGAAACATGCCTTGAAGGGAGCTGGAACAAA
TGAAAAAGTACTGACAGAAATTATTGCTTCAAGGACACCTGAAGAACTGAGAGCCATCAAACAAGTTTAT
GAAGAAGAATATGGCTCAAGCCTGGAAGATGACGTGGTGGGGGACACTTCAGGGTACTACCAGCGGATGT
TGGTGGTTCTCCTTCAGGCTAACAGAGACCCTGATGCTGGAATCGATGAAGCTCAAGTTGAACAAGATGC
TCAGGCTTTATTTCAGGCTGGAGAACTTAAATGGGGGACAGATGAAGAAAAGTTTATCACCATCTTTGGA
ACACGAAGTGTGTCTCATTTGAGAAAGGTGTTTGACAAGTACATGACTATATCAGGATTTCAAATTGAGG
AAACCATTGACCGCGAGACTTCTGGCAATTTAGAGCAACTACTCCTTGCTGTTGTGAAATCTATTCGAAG
TATACCTGCCTACCTTGCAGAGACCCTCTATTATGCTATGAAGGGAGCTGGGACAGATGATCATACCCTC
ATCAGAGTCATGGTTTCCAGGAGTGAGATTGATCTGTTTAACATCAGGAAGGAGTTTAGGAAGAATTTTG
CCACCTCTCTTTATTCCATGATTAAGGGAGATACATCTGGGGACTATAAGAAAGCTCTTCTGCTGCTCTG
TGGAGAAGATGACGACCCAGCTTTCTTGTACAAAGTGGTGATATCACCGGTCGCCACCATGGTGAGCAAG
GGCGAGGAGCTGTTCACCGGGGTGGTGCCCATCCTGGTCGAGCTGGACGGCGACGTAAACGGCCACAAGT
TCAGCGTGTCCGGCGAGGGCGAGGGCGATGCCACCTACGGCAAGCTGACCCTGAAGTTCATCTGCACCAC
CGGCAAGCTGCCCGTGCCCTGGCCCACCCTCGTGACCACCTTCGGCTACGGCCTGCAGTGCTTCGCCCGC
TACCCCGACCACATGAAGCAGCACGACTTCTTCAAGTCCGCCATGCCCGAAGGCTACGTCCAGGAGCGCA
CCATCTTCTTCAAGGACGACGGCAACTACAAGACCCGCGCCGAGGTGAAGTTCGAGGGCGACACCCTGGT
GAACCGCATCGAGCTGAAGGGCATCGACTTCAAGGAGGACGGCAACATCCTGGGGCACAAGCTGGAGTAC
AACTACAACAGCCACAACGTCTATATCATGGCCGACAAGCAGAAGAACGGCATCAAGGTGAACTTCAAGA
TCCGCCACAACATCGAGGACGGCAGCGTGCAGCTCGCCGACCACTACCAGCAGAACACCCCCATCGGCGA
CGGCCCCGTGCTGCTGCCCGACAACCACTACCTGAGCTACCAGTCCGCCCTGAGCAAAGACCCCAACGAG
AAGCGCGATCACATGGTCCTGCTGGAGTTCGTGACCGCCGCCGGGATCACTCTCGGCATGGACGAGCTGT
ACAAGTAAGCGGCCGCGGTGGAGCTCCAGCTTTTGTTCCCTTTAGTGAGGGTTAATTGCGCGCTTGGCGT
AATCATGGTCATAGCACCCAGCTTTCTTGTACAAAGTTGATGTAGATCCAGACATGATAAGATACATTGA
TGAGTTTGGACAAACCACAACTAGAATGCAGTGAAAAAAATGCTTTATTTGTGAAATTTGTGATGCTATT
GCTTTATTTGTAACCATTATAAGCTGCAATAAACAAGTTAACAACAACAATTGCATTCATTTTATGTTTC
AGGTTCAGGGGGAGGTGTGGGAGGTTTTTTAATTCGCGGCCGCGGCGCCAATGCATTGGGCCCTCGAGCA
TATGAGATCTGTCCCGATCTTTCTCTTCTGTGCTGTCAATTTAGAGTAGTTTTTGAGGTAATTTGGGTGC
ATTCTCTGTAAAAACAACAAATAAATATTTATATTGTATGCAATAAATGTAACAATTACACATACACTCT
CTGATTACAGCATTAAAGGGTTAGTTCACCCAAAAATGAAAAGATGTCATTAATGACTCACCCTCATGTC
GTTCCAAGCCCGTAACACCTCCGTTCATCTTCGGAACACAGTTTAAGATATTTTAGATTTAGTCCGAGAG
CTTTCTGTCCCTCCACTGAAAATGTATGTACGGTATACTGTCCATGTCCAGAAAGGTAATAAAAACATCA
AAGTAGTCCATGTGACATCAGTGGGTTAGGTAGAATTATTTGAAGCATCGAAAATACATTTTGGTCCAAA
AATAACAAAACCTACGACTTTATTCAGCATTGTAGCGTCACTGCGAAGTCGTGAACGCGGATTGACAACA
GACCCGGAAGAGAATACAATGCCGAATAAAGTCGTAGGTTTTGTTATTTTTGGACCAAAATGTATTCGAT
GCTTCAAAAAATTCTAACTAACCCACTGATGTCACATGGACTACTTTGATGTTTTTATTACCTTTCTGGA
CATGGACAGTATACCGTACATACATTCTCAATGGAGGCACAGAAAGCTCTCGGACTAAATCTAAAATATC
TTAAACTGTGTTCTGAAGATGAACGGAGGTCTTACGGGCTTGGAACGACATGAGGGCGAGTCATTAATGA
CATTATTTTCATTTTTGGGTGAACTAACCCTTTAATAAAACTGACATTTGCAGCCAATTGCACACTTTAT
AATGTTAAATACTTGTTGATTTTAGAAATACAGTAGCATTTAGTGACAATCAAACATTAATTTTATTTCT
GATTATATTGACAAAAACACAGGACTGTAAGGCTGACATGACAGGGTGAATTGATTTCATTACATTAGTT
TTGATGGTAACACTTTTACAATAAGGTTCGTTAGTTAACTACATTAGTTAACATGAACTAATAATGAACT
GCACGTATACATGTTAATTTCAACATTTACTAATACTTTATATCTTGTTAACATTAGTTAATGCACTGTG
AACTAACATGAACAAACAATGAACATCTGTATTTCTATTAACTAACGTTAACAAAGATTAACAGATACAG
TAACAAATGTATTGCTCATGGTTATTTAATGTTAGTTAATACATGAACTAATCAACCTCATTGTAAAGTG
TTACCGTTTTGACAATACAACATGTTTGGAAAAAAATTTCTCGCTTGGTTTTCTTGTGTTTTGCATGAAT
TCAAACACAATGAGAGCACGGAATGATAATGATTATTCAAAGCTGCAATAGGCGCCAAATTTCCCGTGGA
CCTAACGTTACCAATTACAAATGCATTTTAGCATTTTATTACGTGAGCCTTATATTGTCAATCGCATGCA
TTAGTGAAAATAGGCCTACTACACATATAAAAGGCGCGCCATCAACGTCAAAACATGCACACCCAAAAAA
AAAAAAAAAAAAAAAAAAAAAACTATCAGTAAAACAAAATACTTAATGTACTTACCTCAATATGCTTCCT
TAGGTTTGATGGCGAACTTTTGAAGGCCGATATTTCTTTATTAAGCGGGAGACAGAGGACACATTTCATC
TTGAATGAATCTTTATTTACACCACTTAAAGAAAAGAATTCGCGAAGATACGGCCACGGGTGCTCTTGAT
CCTGTGGCTGATTTTGGACTGTGCTGCTCGCAGCTGCTGATGAATCACATACTTCCTCCATTTTCTTCCA
CTGATTGACTGTTATAATTTCCCTAATTTCCAGGTCAAGGTGCTGTGCATTGTGGTAATAGATGTGACAT
GACGTCACTTCCAAAGGACCAATGAACATGTCTGACCAATTTCATATAATGTGAAAACGATTTTCATAGG
CAGAATAAATAACATTTAAATTAAACTGGGCATCAGCGCAATTCAATTGGTTTGGTAATAGCAAGGGAAA
ATAGAATGAAGTGATCTCCAAAAAATAAGTACTTTTTGACTGTAAATAAAATTGTAAGGAGTAAAAAGTA
CTTTTTTTTCTAAAAAAATGTAATTAAGTAAAAGTAAAAGTATTGATTTTTAATTGTACTCAAGTAAAGT
AAAAATCCCCAAAAATAATACTTAAGTACAGTAATCAAGTAAAATTACTCAAGTACTTTACACCTCTGGT
TCTTGACCCCCTACCTTCAGCAAGCCCAGCAGATCCACTAGTTCTAGAGCGGCCGCCACCGCGGTGGAGC
TCCAGCTTTTGTTCCCTTTAGTGAGGGTTAATTGCGCGCTTGGCGTAATCATGGTCATAGCTGTTTCCTG
TGTGAAATTGTTATCCGCTCACAATTCCACACAACATACGAGCCGGAAGCATAAAGTGTAAAGCCTGGGG
TGCCTAATGAGTGAGCTAACTCACATTAATTGCGTTGCGCTCACTGCCCGCTTTCCAGTCGGGAAACCTG
TCGTGCCAGCTGCATTAATGAATCGGCCAACGCGCGGGGAGAGGCGGTTTGCGTATTGGGCGCTCTTCCG
CTTCCTCGCTCACTGACTCGCTGCGCTCGGTCGTTCGGCTGCGGCGAGCGGTATCAGCTCACTCAAAGGC
GGTAATACGGTTATCCACAGAATCAGGGGATAACGCAGGAAAGAACATGTGAGCAAAAGGCCAGCAAAAG
GCCAGGAACCGTAAAAAGGCCGCGTTGCTGGCGTTTTTCCATAGGCTCCGCCCCCCTGACGAGCATCACA
AAAATCGACGCTCAAGTCAGAGGTGGCGAAACCCGACAGGACTATAAAGATACCAGGCGTTTCCCCCTGG
AAGCTCCCTCGTGCGCTCTCCTGTTCCGACCCTGCCGCTTACCGGATACCTGTCCGCCTTTCTCCCTTCG
GGAAGCGTGGCGCTTTCTCATAGCTCACGCTGTAGGTATCTCAGTTCGGTGTAGGTCGTTCGCTCCAAGC
TGGGCTGTGTGCACGAACCCCCCGTTCAGCCCGACCGCTGCGCCTTATCCGGTAACTATCGTCTTGAGTC
CAACCCGGTAAGACACGACTTATCGCCACTGGCAGCAGCCACTGGTAACAGGATTAGCAGAGCGAGGTAT
GTAGGCGGTGCTACAGAGTTCTTGAAGTGGTGGCCTAACTACGGCTACACTAGAAGAACAGTATTTGGTA
TCTGCGCTCTGCTGAAGCCAGTTACCTTCGGAAAAAGAGTTGGTAGCTCTTGATCCGGCAAACAAACCAC
CGCTGGTAGCGGTGGTTTTTTTGTTTGCAAGCAGCAGATTACGCGCAGAAAAAAAGGATCTCAAGAAGAT
CCTTTGATCTTTTCTACGGGGTCTGACGCTCAGTGGAACGAAAACTCACGTTAAGGGATTTTGGTCATGA
GATTATCAAAAAGGATCTTCACCTAGATCCTTTTAAATTAAAAATGAAGTTTTAAATCAATCTAAAGTAT
ATATGAGTAAACTTGGTCTGACAGTTACCAATGCTTAATCAGTGAGGCACCTATCTCAGCGATCTGTCTA
TTTCGTTCATCCATAGTTGCCTGACTCCCCGTCGTGTAGATAACTACGATACGGGAGGGCTTACCATCTG
GCCCCAGTGCTGCAATGATACCGCGAGACCCACGCTCACCGGCTCCAGATTTATCAGCAATAAACCAGCC
AGCCGGAAGGGCCGAGCGCAGAAGTGGTCCTGCAACTTTATCCGCCTCCATCCAGTCTATTAATTGTTGC
CGGGAAGCTAGAGTAAGTAGTTCGCCAGTTAATAGTTTGCGCAACGTTGTTGCCATTGCTACAGGCATCG
TGGTGTCACGCTCGTCGTTTGGTATGGCTTCATTCAGCTCCGGTTCCCAACGATCAAGGCGAGTTACATG
ATCCCCCATGTTGTGCAAAAAAGCGGTTAGCTCCTTCGGTCCTCCGATCGTTGTCAGAAGTAAGTTGGCC
GCAGTGTTATCACTCATGGTTATGGCAGCACTGCATAATTCTCTTACTGTCATGCCATCCGTAAGATGCT
TTTCTGTGACTGGTGAGTACTCAACCAAGTCATTCTGAGAATAGTGTATGCGGCGACCGAGTTGCTCTTG
CCCGGCGTCAATACGGGATAATACCGCGCCACATAGCAGAACTTTAAAAGTGCTCATCATTGGAAAACGT
TCTTCGGGGCGAAAACTCTCAAGGATCTTACCGCTGTTGAGATCCAGTTCGATGTAACCCACTCGTGCAC
CCAACTGATCTTCAGCATCTTTTACTTTCACCAGCGTTTCTGGGTGAGCAAAAACAGGAAGGCAAAATGC
CGCAAAAAAGGGAATAAGGGCGACACGGAAATGTTGAATACTCATACTCTTCCTTTTTCAATATTATTGA
AGCATTTATCAGGGTTATTGTCTCATGAGCGGATACATATTTGAATGTATTTAGAAAAATAAACAAATAG
GGGTTCCGCGCACATTTCCCCGAAAAGTGCCACCTAAATTG
Features (pLannotate 1.2.2; 22 found; start..end, strand, type, name):
     22..450     -  rep_origin     f1 ori (sequence partly withheld): f1 bacteriophage origin of replication; arrow indicates direction of (+) strand synthesis
    455..610     -  CDS            lacZα (fragment): LacZα fragment of β-galactosidase; lacZ fragment
    618..636     +  promoter       T7 promoter: promoter for bacteriophage T7 RNA polymerase
   1312..1332    +  protein_bind   attB4: mutant version of attB; core recombination site for the Gateway® BP reaction BP Clonase™
   6640..6660    +  protein_bind   attB1: mutant version of attB; core recombination site for the Gateway® BP reaction BP Clonase™
   6663..6683    -  CDS            lacZα (fragment): LacZα fragment of β-galactosidase; lacZ fragment
   6691..6709    +  promoter       T7 promoter: promoter for bacteriophage T7 RNA polymerase
   6784..7743    +  CDS            ANXA5: ANXA5_HUMAN - Also known as ANX5, ENX2, PP4. Experimental evidence at protein level: Swiss-Prot protein existence level 1. This protein is an anticoagulant protein that acts as an indirect inhibitor of the thromboplastin-specific complex, which is involved in the blood coagulation cascade. From Homo sapiens (Human).
   7745..7769    -  protein_bind   attB2: mutant version of attB; recombination site for the Gateway® BP reaction BP Clonase™
   7789..8508    +  CDS            EYFP: enhanced YFP mammalian codon-optimized
   8539..8557    -  promoter       T3 promoter: promoter for bacteriophage T3 RNA polymerase
   8586..8607    -  protein_bind   attB2 (fragment): mutant version of attB; recombination site for the Gateway® BP reaction BP Clonase™
   8615..8749    -  polyA_signal   SV40 poly(A) signal: SV40 polyadenylation signal
  11122..11162   -  misc_feature   MCS (fragment): pBluescript multiple cloning site
  11175..11193   -  promoter       T3 promoter: promoter for bacteriophage T3 RNA polymerase
  11236..11258   -  protein_bind   lac operator (fragment): The lac repressor binds to the lac operator to inhibit transcription in E. coli. This inhibition can be relieved by adding lactose or isopropyl-β-D-thiogalactopyranoside (IPTG). lac repressor encoded by lacI
  11262..11292   -  promoter       lac promoter: promoter for the E. coli lac operon
  11307..11328   -  protein_bind   CAP binding site: CAP binding activates transcription in the presence of cAMP. E. coli catabolite activator protein
  11341..11433   -  CDS            lacI (fragment): lac repressor; lacI; The lac repressor binds to the lac operator to inhibit transcription in E. coli. This inhibition can be relieved by adding lactose or isopropyl-β-D-thiogalactopyranoside (IPTG).
  11616..12204   -  rep_origin     ori: high-copy-number ColE1/pMB1/pBR322/pUC origin of replication
  12375..13235   -  CDS            AmpR: β-lactamase; bla; confers resistance to ampicillin, carbenicillin, and related antibiotics
  13236..13340   -  promoter       AmpR promoter: bla
