>Addgene plasmid #105664 | Tol2-BetaActin-SecA5-YFP | analyzer sequence | sequence record 200107
CCACCTAAATTGTAAGCGTTAATATTTTGTTAAAATTCGCGTTAAATTTTTGTTAAATCAGCTCATTTTT
TAACCAATAGGCCGAAATCGGCAAAATCCCTTATAAATCAAAAGAATAGACCGAGATAGGGT
[37 nt withheld, positions 133-169]
AAAGAACGTGGACTCCAACGTCAAAGG
[49 nt withheld, positions 197-245]
T
[91 nt withheld, positions 247-337]
G
[124 nt withheld, positions 339-462]
CCCATTCGCCATTCAGGCTGCGCAACTGTTGGGAAGGGCGATCGGTGCGGGCCTCTTCGCTATTACGCCA
GCTGGCGAAAGGGGGATGTGCTGCAAGGCGATTAAGTTGGGTAACGCCAGGGTTTTCCCAGTCACGACGT
TGTAAAACGACGGCCAGTGAGCGCGCGTAATACGACTCACTATAGGGCGAATTGGGTACAGGTCATTGCA
CAACACCAGAAATGCCCTCTGATCTGCAAAAGACGTGAATATCTGTTCAGACACCCATATCCACTCTGTT
CCACACAGGTCAGAGGTTTGTCCAGGAGTTCTTGACAGAGGTGTAAAAAGTACTCAAAAATTTTACTCAA
GTGAAAGTACAAGTACTTAGGGAAAATTTTACTCAATTAAAAGTAAAAGTATCTGGCTAGAATCTTACTT
GAGTAAAAGTAAAAAAGTACTCCATTAAAATTGTACTTGAGTATTAAGGAAGTAAAAGTAAAAGCAAGAA
AGAAAACTAGAGATTCTTGTTTAAGCTTTTAATCTCAAAAAACATTAAATGAAATGCATACAAGGTTTTA
TCCTGCTTTAGAACTGTTTGTATTTAATTATCAAACTATAAGACAGACAATCTAATGCCAGTACACGCTA
CTCAAAGTTGTAAAACCTCAGATTTAACTTCAGTAGAAGCTGATTCTCAAAATTGTTAGTGTCAAGCCTA
GCTCTTTTGGGGCTGAAAAGCAATCCTGCAGTGCTGAAAAGCCTCTCACAGGCAGCCGATGCGGGAAGAG
GTGTATTAGTCTTGATAGAGAGGCTGCAAATAGCAGGAAACGTGAGCAGAGACTCCCTGGTGTCTGAAAC
ACAGGCCAGATGGGCCGATATCAACTTTGTATAGAAAAGTTGAAAATTCCAGTTTGAAGAAACTTTTCAA
GACTCACCTTTTCACTGTTGGTCTTAATTTAGGTTGATTATTTTTGTCAATTTAATAATTACATTGTATT
GTTCATATTTTATTGTCTTATTGTGGTGTTTTTACAGCTTTTTTATTGTTCTGCTTTGTTACTGTTTGCC
TTGTATGCATTGTAGCGCTTTGGGTCTGAGAAAAGCGCACTATAAATAAACTGTATTATTATTATTAGGG
ATGGACATCACGGTGGCGCGATGGGTGGCACAATTACCTCACAGCAAGTAGGTTGCTGTTTAGAGCCCCG
GCTGGATCAGTTGGCAGTTCTGTGTGGAGTTTGCATGTTCTCCCTGTTCAAGTAGGTTTCCTCCCGGTGC
TCTGGTTTCCCCTCACAAGTCCAAAGACATGATGTATAGGTGAATGGGGTAAGCTAAATTGACCATAGTG
AGTGTGTGTGTGTGTGTGAATGAGAGTGTATAGGTGTTTCCCAGTGTTAGGTTGCAACTGGAAGGACATC
TGCTGTGTAAAACATATGCAGGATAAGTTGGCGGTTCATTCCCCTATGGTGACCCCTGGTTAATTAAAGG
ACTAAGTTGAAAATGAATGAATGAATGAATGATTAGAGATAAACCGATACCACTTTTTTACAAACCGATA
TGAGTACAAGTATAATAGTTTCTGTTACTCGACAATACTGAGTACCGATTCTGATACTTCTTGGATTTGG
TTTCAATGTAATTAATTTGAAAGAAGGTTTTATTTCTTGCCTGTCGCAAGGATGAACACAAAAATCTTTA
CCAGAAGGATATTTTAAGCTAAGAATATACGCACGTTGTTGACAACCCTGTATCGATTACCGATTAAACG
TGGACATTTAAAGGATAAGTTATGCTTGCGCCATCACAACTTTACACATTACATGATCAAAGATCATATT
GAATATTCGGTTTATTCGTCAGAAGCCTATAGATTTGTTAAAAGTGTATTTTATAAACGGATGGTTTATA
AAGACTAAGCTATTAATATATCAGACATTCATTAATACATCAAGACATCGATGTCAGGTAGGACAACAAA
TCACATCCATGTAATGAAATCTTGTTGAGTGGTATTGGTGCGTGGTTTCAGCATTTCATGTGCAATACGA
GTAAGAATATTTTAACCAAGTATCGACCCAAAACCTGATACTGGTATCGGTGCATCCCTTATTATTATTA
TTATCAAAAACACACTTGTTTTATTTATGTGGGTGCCAAACAACAAACTATGAAATGCAGCATGACACGC
CCAAAAAGTGTTCCTTTGAGAACAACTTCATAAATATGTTTCTTATCATTATGCATGAATGGTGTACTGG
GAGAGCTTTGGTATCAGAATTGAGATAAGAGACTTTGGCATTCTAAAGGACAATGACATTATCACACTGA
CAGTCAACAACACTTTATTGCTCTGGAAATCTTATGTCATGGGGCAAAGCTGAGGTTCATTAGGACAGTA
CCTTATTTAGAGATGAATGGGAAGGCTGTAGTGGGCTGCTATCAGGGAAGGGTGGTGGTCCTCGGGGGAA
CTATGGACTCACAAAAGCACATCTGCTGTAACAAGATCCCCTGTGCAATCTACAAAAGTTACAAAGAGAA
GCATGGTTGGTTAAAAAATAGAATTGACTGGATATGCTGAATGCATTGTTTGTTGTGTGTTACATCACAT
TAACCACAGATTGGTGCTAAATATTTGCTTATCTTATAAAAACCTGTGTGTTTATAAAGGGGGGTGTGGA
TGGATGCTTGGCATTCTTTGAAAAGATGTTGGGGGATGGAAGGAGGAGACCTTATTGATGAGTATCCAGT
TTGCAGATAACAAGTTTTTAGACATTCATACTATGATGCTGTTTATGTCTGTTTTTTCTCATTTTTTCTA
TACACAAACAGCTATAAAACATTCACTTTTATATCTGATGCTGTATATTAAATTTCGTTGTATTTATTCT
GTTTGCTCTGTTGGGTCATAGCTAGGGCCAGACAGAATCTGCTGACATTTTTTGCTTTTTCTGCAGAGAA
TTTTGTAAACAATCTGTGATTTATGCGAGATTTTTTCGGGAGTATCGTAACTAAAAACTTACTATATGAA
ATAAAAAAAAATAATACCTTTTTAACTTTTAATAAATATATACAATGCAAGTCCACCTAGATCCAATTAT
TTGGTCGACAAAGCAAGTCTCTCACATAATATATCTTCTAAAAGACAGAAAACATTACTTTCAGACCATA
TTGTAATCAAATGAACACTTTCATATTAGTCAATAATATTACGGAAATGTATTTAAAAACTGAATAAACA
TATATTTACACCTTTGTCTTTATTTCTAGAGTGCTTTTACAATGTAGATTGTGTCAAAGCAGCTTAACTT
AGAGGATTAGTATAGTAAATTGAAACTGTGTCAGTCCATTTTTTAAGAGTTTAAGTTCAGTTCAGTTTAG
TTCAGTGTGAGTTAATTTTTACTGCTGAGAGTCCAAACACTAAAGAGCAAATCCAAATACACAAGTCAAT
AAATAAACTCAATGATGGGCTAAAGATCTGGGGAAATCTGCAGATTTCTGTGCGCACAGATTCTGTGTGG
GCCTAGTCATTACCTATACTCAACGTTTACTCTGAGAAACTTCCATATTTTAGAGGTAAAATGCTCAGAA
TTGTAAAAAGTCTTGTCAAAATACTTGGAATTTGCCAAAAACAAAATAAAAGTCACATCACCTCATTGTC
CTTGGTATCAGCAAGCACTTTTAACACAATCAGCTGTTTTTGTTTATAACTCCCACTGAAGGCCATGTGC
ATTACTCCCAAGTTACACAGTAAAAAGTCACATGTAGTTTATCATGATCACTGCTGCTCAAGCACAGCTT
TATCTGTTATTCAGTGTGGCAATATCTGAAATGTGTGCAAAATATTATTTATTGTAGCTGATCACCAACA
CTTTCAGTGTTTTTTTTTTCTACTTTTAATGAGAATTATGTTCTTAGGATTTATCCTTATAAACCTCTTT
AAAAAGAAATGTTATGTCTGCATAGACACGACATGAAATTATGAACAGAAAATTTAACTATTTAAGATCA
AGACTTGACATATAACATTTCTAATGAACATTAAACCTGAGGTAGGCCCACTTGCAAAAATGTAACTGCT
ATCACTCACTTTATACATCATTGTGTAACTTGTACACACAAAAATAGTGAAGCAATGTGGCATGGAATGC
AGGTCCCATTCATTCAAAGTTATTAAAGCACTTTCTTAAAGTGCATTACTACTGAGCTAAGACCAGCTAG
TTGCTCATACAACATACTACAAGTAGTGTCATCCTAATTTGGATAAAAAAAATGTCCATTTTATACATGG
AAAAGTACTCATTAGATCCCCCATTGTTTGTATTACGGTATTTCGTGAACACAAGAGGTAAATGACCTAC
AGAGCTGCTGTTGTGTTAGATTGAAAACACAACACAGGATCATGGAGGCATCCATCATTATGACGCATTC
TGCCACTTGTAACTCTGCACAGACTTTTTGAAAAGTTTAATTGAGTCTTGGCGTTGTCGCAGAAAAATAC
GAAAAATTCTGTGTTAAAATTTGCAAATAAAAATTCCAGTTTTATAGGAAATCGCCATGGCCTTGTTCTT
TAACCAGTTAAGCTTCCCCTTCTTTCACTCTCAAGTTGCAAGAAGCAAGTGTAGCAATGTGCACGCGACA
GCCGGGTGTGTGACGCTGGACCAATCAGAGCACAGAGCTCCGAAAGTTTACCTTTTATGGCTAGAGCCGG
GTATGTGCCGTCATATAAAAGAGCGCGCCCAGCTTTTCAGCCTCACTTTGAGCTCCTCCACACGCAGCTA
GTGCGGAATATCATCTGCTTGTAACCCATTCTCTTAAGTCGACAACCCCCCAAACCCAAGGTGAGTTGGT
TTTACAGTTTTTAAGCGTTTAATTATAGTTTCTATCTATTAATGTTAAGTAAAATGTGTAAATGGATAAA
TATGATTTGATGAAGTCTTTAGACAGTTCATAACGGTCTCTTTGTAGTTATCTACTAGGTTTGATTTATA
AGTGGTGGTTCTTTTGATAATCTATGTTACATTTAATAAATATTGGCTGTATCTTAACTTTTTTGTAGCG
TTAGTGGATGTGGCAGGTGAGAATGTCGGTAATTTAACGTGACCAGTCGTAGGCACGACATTGAACATTG
AATAGGCCGGTGTGAAATGGGTGTTAAGTCTTAATATAAAGTTGTGTTCTGGCTAATCTCTCTTTAACAG
CCATAAATGTGATTTTTAACTACAGTTTTGAGGGTGCTGGTGAGCATGTTGCACACTTGATGGATAGCCG
GCATGGGAAGTTCTTTGTGCAGGCAGTGCTGCAGCAGGGTGTGACCTACTTTAGCTAGCCGGCTAACCAG
CTCTCATCTGATGTAACGTAAACCCCATCAATCTAACATCGGCTCATTCGTGCTTTATAAGATCGAAGAT
CTTGTTATTAGTAACGGGTATTGGCATTTAGTTTTAACTTGGTTAATTTTCTTTTTGTTATGTGTTCTAT
TTAAATGTAGCCTGCAGCCCCCTCTGTCTTTAATGAAGCTGAAGATTAACGTTAACGTTAGTGAAGTGTT
GTATCCGCTATGAAAGATTTGAATTTTAGAGGTGTGGTCCACTTTAATAACGGCTGCGGAGTTCTCTGGC
TGCACTTCAGCCGCTGTGACTGTCGAAGCAGAGCCCATCAGTTTTTCAGGATCTCGGTGATTTTTGAGGC
TAGACTATGAACTGAACCGACTGAGAGTGACCGTCCAGAAATGCTTTAGTGTGAAGTCTCCGCTCACGAG
GAGTCCGTGGACTGACTGCAGATCTGTGACGCAGTAACACCCGGCGGCAGACACCCGTTGAAATGCGGTT
GTGTAATTGATCGCAGGCGAGGGTGGAAGAGGATGTGAAACTTCATTTGTGTAAAATTTAGGGAGTGGTC
CTGGTGTGATGAATGTCGAAATCTGTTCCTTTTTACTGAGCCCTACGACTCTGGCTGAGTGCCACACCGC
CGGCAGCCGCAAAGCGGCTCAAACCATTGCCTTTTATGGTAATAATGAGAGAATGCAGAGGGACTTCCTT
TGTCTGGCATATCTGAGGCGCGCGCTGTCACTAGCGCCCACCAGCGGTCAGACTGTAGAATGCAGAGCAA
AACAGGAAGTTGACTCCAGATGGTCACATGCTTGCTGAAACGCCTCTCCCTGGCAGCAGTGCAATTCTAA
CAGTTTCCCTTTCTTTTACAGTTCAGCCTCAAGTTTGTACAAAAAAGCAGGCTTGTAAAACGACGGCCAG
TGAGCGCGCGTAATACGACTCACTATAGGGCGAATTGGGTACCGCCACCATGCATAAGGTTTTGCTGGCA
CTGTTCTTTATCTTTCTGGCACCAGCAGGCACCATGGCACAGGTTCTCAGAGGCACTGTGACTGACTTCC
CTGGATTTGATGAGCGGGCTGATGCAGAAACTCTTCGGAAGGCTATGAAAGGCTTGGGCACAGATGAGGA
GAGCATCCTGACTCTGTTGACATCCCGAAGTAATGCTCAGCGCCAGGAAATCTCTGCAGCTTTTAAGACT
CTGTTTGGCAGGGATCTTCTGGATGACCTGAAATCAGAACTAACTGGAAAATTTGAAAAATTAATTGTGG
CTCTGATGAAACCCTCTCGGCTTTATGATGCTTATGAACTGAAACATGCCTTGAAGGGAGCTGGAACAAA
TGAAAAAGTACTGACAGAAATTATTGCTTCAAGGACACCTGAAGAACTGAGAGCCATCAAACAAGTTTAT
GAAGAAGAATATGGCTCAAGCCTGGAAGATGACGTGGTGGGGGACACTTCAGGGTACTACCAGCGGATGT
TGGTGGTTCTCCTTCAGGCTAACAGAGACCCTGATGCTGGAATTGATGAAGCTCAAGTTGAACAAGATGC
TCAGGCTTTATTTCAGGCTGGAGAACTTAAATGGGGGACAGATGAAGAAAAGTTTATCACCATCTTTGGA
ACACGAAGTGTGTCTCATTTGAGAAAGGTGTTTGACAAGTACATGACTATATCAGGATTTCAAATTGAGG
AAACCATTGACCGCGAGACTTCTGGCAATTTAGAGCAACTACTCCTTGCTGTTGTGAAATCTATTCGAAG
TATACCTGCCTACCTTGCAGAGACCCTCTATTATGCTATGAAGGGAGCTGGGACAGATGATCATACCCTC
ATCAGAGTCATGGTTTCCAGGAGTGAGATTGATCTGTTTAACATCAGGAAGGAGTTTAGGAAGAATTTTG
CCACCTCTCTTTATTCCATGATTAAGGGAGATACATCTGGGGACTATAAGAAAGCTCTTCTGCTGCTCTG
TGGAGAAGATGACGACCCAGCTTTCTTGTACAAAGTGGTGATATCACCGGTCGCCACCATGGTGAGCAAG
GGCGAGGAGCTGTTCACCGGGGTGGTGCCCATCCTGGTCGAGCTGGACGGCGACGTAAACGGCCACAAGT
TCAGCGTGTCCGGCGAGGGCGAGGGCGATGCCACCTACGGCAAGCTGACCCTGAAGTTCATCTGCACCAC
CGGCAAGCTGCCCGTGCCCTGGCCCACCCTCGTGACCACCTTCGGCTACGGCCTGCAGTGCTTCGCCCGC
TACCCCGACCACATGAAGCAGCACGACTTCTTCAAGTCCGCCATGCCCGAAGGCTACGTCCAGGAGCGCA
CCATCTTCTTCAAGGACGACGGCAACTACAAGACCCGCGCCGAGGTGAAGTTCGAGGGCGACACCCTGGT
GAACCGCATCGAGCTGAAGGGCATCGACTTCAAGGAGGACGGCAACATCCTGGGGCACAAGCTGGAGTAC
AACTACAACAGCCACAACGTCTATATCATGGCCGACAAGCAGAAGAACGGCATCAAGGTGAACTTCAAGA
TCCGCCACAACATCGAGGACGGCAGCGTGCAGCTCGCCGACCACTACCAGCAGAACACCCCCATCGGCGA
CGGCCCCGTGCTGCTGCCCGACAACCACTACCTGAGCTACCAGTCCGCCCTGAGCAAAGACCCCAACGAG
AAGCGCGATCACATGGTCCTGCTGGAGTTCGTGACCGCCGCCGGGATCACTCTCGGCATGGACGAGCTGT
ACAAGTAAGCGGCCGCCACCGCGGTGGAGCTCCAGCTTTTGTTCCCTTTAGTGAGGGTTAATTGCGCGCT
TGGCGTAATCATGGTCATAGCACCCAGCTTTCTTGTACAAAGTTGATGTAGATCCAGACATGATAAGATA
CATTGATGAGTTTGGACAAACCACAACTAGAATGCAGTGAAAAAAATGCTTTATTTGTGAAATTTGTGAT
GCTATTGCTTTATTTGTAACCATTATAAGCTGCAATAAACAAGTTAACAACAACAATTGCATTCATTTTA
TGTTTCAGGTTCAGGGGGAGGTGTGGGAGGTTTTTTAATTCGCGGCCGCGGCGCCAATGCATTGGGCCCT
CGAGCATATGAGATCTGTCCCGATCTTTCTCTTCTGTGCTGTCAATTTAGAGTAGTTTTTGAGGTAATTT
GGGTGCATTCTCTGTAAAAACAACAAATAAATATTTATATTGTATGCAATAAATGTAACAATTACACATA
CACTCTCTGATTACAGCATTAAAGGGTTAGTTCACCCAAAAATGAAAAGATGTCATTAATGACTCACCCT
CATGTCGTTCCAAGCCCGTAACACCTCCGTTCATCTTCGGAACACAGTTTAAGATATTTTAGATTTAGTC
CGAGAGCTTTCTGTCCCTCCACTGAAAATGTATGTACGGTATACTGTCCATGTCCAGAAAGGTAATAAAA
ACATCAAAGTAGTCCATGTGACATCAGTGGGTTAGGTAGAATTATTTGAAGCATCGAAAATACATTTTGG
TCCAAAAATAACAAAACCTACGACTTTATTCAGCATTGTAGCGTCACTGCGAAGTCGTGAACGCGGATTG
ACAACAGACCCGGAAGAGAATACAATGCCGAATAAAGTCGTAGGTTTTGTTATTTTTGGACCAAAATGTA
TTCGATGCTTCAAAAAATTCTAACTAACCCACTGATGTCACATGGACTACTTTGATGTTTTTATTACCTT
TCTGGACATGGACAGTATACCGTACATACATTCTCAATGGAGGCACAGAAAGCTCTCGGACTAAATCTAA
AATATCTTAAACTGTGTTCTGAAGATGAACGGAGGTCTTACGGGCTTGGAACGACATGAGGGCGAGTCAT
TAATGACATTATTTTCATTTTTGGGTGAACTAACCCTTTAATAAAACTGACATTTGCAGCCAATTGCACA
CTTTATAATGTTAAATACTTGTTGATTTTAGAAATACAGTAGCATTTAGTGACAATCAAACATTAATTTT
ATTTCTGATTATATTGACAAAAACACAGGACTGTAAGGCTGACATGACAGGGTGAATTGATTTCATTACA
TTAGTTTTGATGGTAACACTTTTACAATAAGGTTCGTTAGTTAACTACATTAGTTAACATGAACTAATAA
TGAACTGCACGTATACATGTTAATTTCAACATTTACTAATACTTTATATCTTGTTAACATTAGTTAATGC
ACTGTGAACTAACATGAACAAACAATGAACATCTGTATTTCTATTAACTAACGTTAACAAAGATTAACAG
ATACAGTAACAAATGTATTGCTCATGGTTATTTAATGTTAGTTAATACATGAACTAATCAACCTCATTGT
AAAGTGTTACCGTTTTGACAATACAACATGTTTGGAAAAAAATTTCTCGCTTGGTTTTCTTGTGTTTTGC
ATGAATTCAAACACAATGAGAGCACGGAATGATAATGATTATTCAAAGCTGCAATAGGCGCCAAATTTCC
CGTGGACCTAACGTTACCAATTACAAATGCATTTTAGCATTTTATTACGTGAGCCTTATATTGTCAATCG
CATGCATTAGTGAAAATAGGCCTACTACACATATAAAAGGCGCGCCATCAACGTCAAAACATGCACACCC
AAAAAAAAAAAAAAAAAAAAAAAAAAAAACTATCAGTAAAACAAAATACTTAATGTACTTACCTCAATAT
GCTTCCTTAGGTTTGATGGCGAACTTTTGAAGGCCGATATTTCTTTATTAAGCGGGAGACAGAGGACACA
TTTCATCTTGAATGAATCTTTATTTACACCACTTAAAGAAAAGAATTCGCGAAGATACGGCCACGGGTGC
TCTTGATCCTGTGGCTGATTTTGGACTGTGCTGCTCGCAGCTGCTGATGAATCACATACTTCCTCCATTT
TCTTCCACTGATTGACTGTTATAATTTCCCTAATTTCCAGGTCAAGGTGCTGTGCATTGTGGTAATAGAT
GTGACATGACGTCACTTCCAAAGGACCAATGAACATGTCTGACCAATTTCATATAATGTGAAAACGATTT
TCATAGGCAGAATAAATAACATTTAAATTAAACTGGGCATCAGCGCAATTCAATTGGTTTGGTAATAGCA
AGGGAAAATAGAATGAAGTGATCTCCAAAAAATAAGTACTTTTTGACTGTAAATAAAATTGTAAGGAGTA
AAAAGTACTTTTTTTTCTAAAAAAATGTAATTAAGTAAAAGTAAAAGTATTGATTTTTAATTGTACTCAA
GTAAAGTAAAAATCCCCAAAAATAATACTTAAGTACAGTAATCAAGTAAAATTACTCAAGTACTTTACAC
CTCTGGTTCTTGACCCCCTACCTTCAGCAAGCCCAGCAGATCCACTAGTTCTAGAGCGGCCGCCACCGCG
GTGGAGCTCCAGCTTTTGTTCCCTTTAGTGAGGGTTAATTGCGCGCTTGGCGTAATCATGGTCATAGCTG
TTTCCTGTGTGAAATTGTTATCCGCTCACAATTCCACACAACATACGAGCCGGAAGCATAAAGTGTAAAG
CCTGGGGTGCCTAATGAGTGAGCTAACTCACATTAATTGCGTTGCGCTCACTGCCCGCTTTCCAGTCGGG
AAACCTGTCGTGCCAGCTGCATTAATGAATCGGCCAACGCGCGGGGAGAGGCGGTTTGCGTATTGGGCGC
TCTTCCGCTTCCTCGCTCACTGACTCGCTGCGCTCGGTCGTTCGGCTGCGGCGAGCGGTATCAGCTCACT
CAAAGGCGGTAATACGGTTATCCACAGAATCAGGGGATAACGCAGGAAAGAACATGTGAGCAAAAGGCCA
GCAAAAGGCCAGGAACCGTAAAAAGGCCGCGTTGCTGGCGTTTTTCCATAGGCTCCGCCCCCCTGACGAG
CATCACAAAAATCGACGCTCAAGTCAGAGGTGGCGAAACCCGACAGGACTATAAAGATACCAGGCGTTTC
CCCCTGGAAGCTCCCTCGTGCGCTCTCCTGTTCCGACCCTGCCGCTTACCGGATACCTGTCCGCCTTTCT
CCCTTCGGGAAGCGTGGCGCTTTCTCATAGCTCACGCTGTAGGTATCTCAGTTCGGTGTAGGTCGTTCGC
TCCAAGCTGGGCTGTGTGCACGAACCCCCCGTTCAGCCCGACCGCTGCGCCTTATCCGGTAACTATCGTC
TTGAGTCCAACCCGGTAAGACACGACTTATCGCCACTGGCAGCAGCCACTGGTAACAGGATTAGCAGAGC
GAGGTATGTAGGCGGTGCTACAGAGTTCTTGAAGTGGTGGCCTAACTACGGCTACACTAGAAGGACAGTA
TTTGGTATCTGCGCTCTGCTGAAGCCAGTTACCTTCGGAAAAAGAGTTGGTAGCTCTTGATCCGGCAAAC
AAACCACCGCTGGTAGCGGTGGTTTTTTTGTTTGCAAGCAGCAGATTACGCGCAGAAAAAAAGGATCTCA
AGAAGATCCTTTGATCTTTTCTACGGGGTCTGACGCTCAGTGGAACGAAAACTCACGTTAAGGGATTTTG
GTCATGAGATTATCAAAAAGGATCTTCACCTAGATCCTTTTAAATTAAAAATGAAGTTTTAAATCAATCT
AAAGTATATATGAGTAAACTTGGTCTGACAGTTACCAATGCTTAATCAGTGAGGCACCTATCTCAGCGAT
CTGTCTATTTCGTTCATCCATAGTTGCCTGACTCCCCGTCGTGTAGATAACTACGATACGGGAGGGCTTA
CCATCTGGCCCCAGTGCTGCAATGATACCGCGAGACCCACGCTCACCGGCTCCAGATTTATCAGCAATAA
ACCAGCCAGCCGGAAGGGCCGAGCGCAGAAGTGGTCCTGCAACTTTATCCGCCTCCATCCAGTCTATTAA
TTGTTGCCGGGAAGCTAGAGTAAGTAGTTCGCCAGTTAATAGTTTGCGCAACGTTGTTGCCATTGCTACA
GGCATCGTGGTGTCACGCTCGTCGTTTGGTATGGCTTCATTCAGCTCCGGTTCCCAACGATCAAGGCGAG
TTACATGATCCCCCATGTTGTGCAAAAAAGCGGTTAGCTCCTTCGGTCCTCCGATCGTTGTCAGAAGTAA
GTTGGCCGCAGTGTTATCACTCATGGTTATGGCAGCACTGCATAATTCTCTTACTGTCATGCCATCCGTA
AGATGCTTTTCTGTGACTGGTGAGTACTCAACCAAGTCATTCTGAGAATAGTGTATGCGGCGACCGAGTT
GCTCTTGCCCGGCGTCAATACGGGATAATACCGCGCCACATAGCAGAACTTTAAAAGTGCTCATCATTGG
AAAACGTTCTTCGGGGCGAAAACTCTCAAGGATCTTACCGCTGTTGAGATCCAGTTCGATGTAACCCACT
CGTGCACCCAACTGATCTTCAGCATCTTTTACTTTCACCAGCGTTTCTGGGTGAGCAAAAACAGGAAGGC
AAAATGCCGCAAAAAAGGGAATAAGGGCGACACGGAAATGTTGAATACTCATACTCTTCCTTTTTCAATA
TTATTGAAGCATTTATCAGGGTTATTGTCTCATGAGCGGATACATATTTGAATGTATTTAGAAAAATAAA
CAAATAGGGGTTCCGCGCACATTTCCCCGAAAAGTG
Features (pLannotate 1.2.2; 23 found; start..end, strand, type, name):
     34..462     -  rep_origin     f1 ori (sequence partly withheld): f1 bacteriophage origin of replication; arrow indicates direction of (+) strand synthesis
    467..622     -  CDS            lacZα (fragment): LacZα fragment of β-galactosidase; lacZ fragment
    630..648     +  promoter       T7 promoter: promoter for bacteriophage T7 RNA polymerase
   1324..1344    +  protein_bind   attB4: mutant version of attB; core recombination site for the Gateway® BP reaction BP Clonase™
   6652..6672    +  protein_bind   attB1: mutant version of attB; core recombination site for the Gateway® BP reaction BP Clonase™
   6675..6695    -  CDS            lacZα (fragment): LacZα fragment of β-galactosidase; lacZ fragment
   6703..6721    +  promoter       T7 promoter: promoter for bacteriophage T7 RNA polymerase
   6796..7755    +  CDS            ANXA5: ANXA5_HUMAN - Also known as ANX5, ENX2, PP4. Experimental evidence at protein level: Swiss-Prot protein existence level 1. This protein is an anticoagulant protein that acts as an indirect inhibitor of the thromboplastin-specific complex, which is involved in the blood coagulation cascade. From Homo sapiens (Human).
   7757..7781    -  protein_bind   attB2: mutant version of attB; recombination site for the Gateway® BP reaction BP Clonase™
   7801..8520    +  CDS            EYFP: enhanced YFP mammalian codon-optimized
   8520..8544    -  misc_feature   MCS (fragment): pBluescript multiple cloning site
   8557..8575    -  promoter       T3 promoter: promoter for bacteriophage T3 RNA polymerase
   8604..8625    -  protein_bind   attB2 (fragment): mutant version of attB; recombination site for the Gateway® BP reaction BP Clonase™
   8633..8767    -  polyA_signal   SV40 poly(A) signal: SV40 polyadenylation signal
  11141..11181   -  misc_feature   MCS (fragment): pBluescript multiple cloning site
  11194..11212   -  promoter       T3 promoter: promoter for bacteriophage T3 RNA polymerase
  11255..11277   -  protein_bind   lac operator (fragment): The lac repressor binds to the lac operator to inhibit transcription in E. coli. This inhibition can be relieved by adding lactose or isopropyl-β-D-thiogalactopyranoside (IPTG). lac repressor encoded by lacI
  11281..11311   -  promoter       lac promoter: promoter for the E. coli lac operon
  11326..11347   -  protein_bind   CAP binding site: CAP binding activates transcription in the presence of cAMP. E. coli catabolite activator protein
  11360..11452   -  CDS            lacI (fragment): lac repressor; lacI; The lac repressor binds to the lac operator to inhibit transcription in E. coli. This inhibition can be relieved by adding lactose or isopropyl-β-D-thiogalactopyranoside (IPTG).
  11635..12223   -  rep_origin     ori: high-copy-number ColE1/pMB1/pBR322/pUC origin of replication
  12394..13254   -  CDS            AmpR: β-lactamase; bla; confers resistance to ampicillin, carbenicillin, and related antibiotics
  13255..13359   -  promoter       AmpR promoter: bla
