[The description below was written by a language model from this plasmid's Addgene catalogue record and pLannotate feature annotations shown in this document.]
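Description:
Tol2-BetaActin-SecA5-YFP is a Tol2 transposon expression plasmid of about 13.4 kb, assembled by multisite Gateway cloning into a Tol2 destination backbone and intended for transgenesis in zebrafish, the model used in the associated endotoxemia study. It is maintained in E. coli as a high-copy plasmid through a ColE1/pUC-type origin with ampicillin selection (AmpR under its own bla promoter). It also carries an f1 origin and pBluescript-derived remnants: lacZα and lacI fragments, a lac promoter/operator, and T7 and T3 promoters. Some of these appear twice, which suggests that pieces of an earlier cloning vector were carried along with the insert.

The payload is human annexin A5 (ANXA5) fused at its C terminus to EYFP, described in the record as a secreted form. The secretion signal is not annotated, but there is a short unannotated stretch just upstream of the ANXA5 coding sequence. The record names a beta-actin promoter. It is not called by the automated annotation, but the roughly 5.3 kb unannotated interval between attB4 and attB1 is where a 5' promoter element would sit. An attB2 site lies between ANXA5 and EYFP, and an SV40 polyadenylation signal follows the fusion. The Tol2 terminal repeats are likewise not annotated, and about 2.4 kb downstream of the poly(A) signal has no called features. The two feature tables, from sequence records of 13,371 and 13,378 nt, are essentially identical.

Ubiquitous expression releases the fluorescent annexin into extracellular fluid, where annexin A5 binds phosphatidylserine exposed on dying cells. The construct therefore serves as a reporter of apoptosis in living animals.
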