Addgene plasmid #105664: Tol2-BetaActin-SecA5-YFP
Purpose: Ubiquitously expresses a secreted and fluorescently tagged Annexin5 for in-vivo apoptosis reporter
Depositing lab: Qing Deng. Depositing organization: Purdue University. Publication: Development and Characterization of an Endotoxemia Model in Zebra Fish. Hsu AY, Gurol T, Sobreira TJP, Zhang S, Moore N, Cai C, Zhang ZY, Deng Q. Front Immunol. 2018 Mar 29;9:607. doi: 10.3389/fimmu.2018.00607. eCollection 2018. PubMed 29651289.
Backbone
  Vector backbone: Tol2-pDest
  Backbone manufacturer: Gateway
  Backbone size w/o insert (bp): 11600
  Total vector size (bp): 13378
  Modifications to backbone: Beta-Actin 5' Promoter, PolyA 3'
  Vector type: Tol2-Gateway
Growth in bacteria
  Bacterial resistance: Ampicillin, 100 μg/mL
  Growth temperature: 37°C
  Growth strain: DH5alpha
  Copy number: High Copy
Gene/Insert
  Gene/Insert name: Secreted Annexin5-EYFP (alt name: ANXA5)
  Species: H. sapiens (human)
  Insert size (bp): 1784
  Entrez Gene: ANXA5 (a.k.a. ANX5, CPB-I, ENX2, HEL-S-7, PP4, RPRGL3, VAC-alph)
  Promoter: Beta-Actin
  Tag / fusion protein: EYFP (C terminal on insert)
  Cloning method: Gateway Cloning
  Sequencing primers: 5′ TATAGGGCGAATTGGGTACCGCCACCATGCATAAGGTTT; 3′ ACCGCGGTGGCGGCCGCTTACTTGTACAGCTCGTCC
Terms and licenses: Academic/Nonprofit Terms; Industry Terms: Not Available to Industry
How to cite: Tol2-BetaActin-SecA5-YFP was a gift from Qing Deng (Addgene plasmid # 105664 ; http://n2t.net/addgene:105664 ; RRID:Addgene_105664)
